Addgene plasmid #19941: pcDNA3-HA-CUL1 delta 610-615
Depositing lab: Yue Xiong. Depositing organization: University of North Carolina at Chapel Hill. Publication: The CUL1 C-terminal sequence and ROC1 are required for efficient nuclear accumulation, NEDD8 modification, and ubiquitin ligase activity of CUL1. Furukawa M, Zhang Y, McCarville J, Ohta T, Xiong Y. Mol Cell Biol. 2000 Nov . 20(21):8185-97. 10.1128/MCB.20.21.8185-8197.2000 PubMed 11027288.
Backbone
  Vector backbone: pcDNA3-HA
  Backbone manufacturer: Invitrogen
  Backbone size w/o insert (bp): 5400
  Vector type: Mammalian Expression
  Selectable markers: G418
Growth in bacteria
  Bacterial resistance: Ampicillin, 100 μg/mL
  Growth temperature: 37°C
  Growth strain: DH5alpha
  Copy number: High Copy
Gene/Insert
  Gene/Insert name: cullin 1 delta 610-615 (alt name: CUL1)
  Species: H. sapiens (human)
  Insert size (bp): 2260
  Mutation: CUL1 with a ROC1 binding mutant
  GenBank ID: NP_003583
  Entrez Gene: CUL1
  Tag / fusion protein: HA (N terminal on backbone)
  Cloning method: Restriction Enzyme
  Sequencing primers: 5′ T7; 3′ SP6
Terms and licenses: Academic/Nonprofit Terms; Industry Terms: Not Available to Industry
How to cite: pcDNA3-HA-CUL1 delta 610-615 was a gift from Yue Xiong (Addgene plasmid # 19941 ; http://n2t.net/addgene:19941 ; RRID:Addgene_19941)
