[The description below was written by a language model from this plasmid's Addgene catalogue record.]
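Description:
pcDNA3-HA-CUL1 delta 610-615 is a mammalian expression plasmid built on pcDNA3-HA, an HA-tagged derivative of the Invitrogen pcDNA3 backbone (about 5.4 kb without insert). It is maintained in E. coli as a high-copy plasmid under ampicillin selection, and it carries a marker that allows G418 selection of transfected mammalian cells. The record does not list the promoter or other backbone features explicitly. pcDNA3-type vectors generally drive the insert from the CMV immediate-early promoter. The T7 and SP6 sequencing primers listed indicate that these phage promoter sites flank the cloning region.

The insert, roughly 2.26 kb and introduced by restriction cloning, encodes human cullin 1 (CUL1) with residues 610 to 615 deleted. An HA epitope supplied by the backbone is fused to its N terminus, which allows detection or immunoprecipitation with anti-HA antibodies. CUL1 is the scaffold subunit of SCF-type cullin-RING ubiquitin ligases, and it recruits the RING finger protein ROC1 through its C-terminal region. The record describes this deletion as a ROC1 binding mutant.

The associated study examined how the CUL1 C-terminal sequence and ROC1 contribute to CUL1 nuclear accumulation, NEDD8 modification and ubiquitin ligase activity. In keeping with that work, the construct is suited to transient or stable expression in mammalian cells as a ROC1-binding-defective comparison to wild-type HA-CUL1. Typical uses would be assays of complex assembly, subcellular localisation, neddylation and ligase function.
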