>Addgene plasmid #19941 | pcDNA3-HA-CUL1 delta 610-615 | addgene partial sequence | sequence record 26169 | 19941 with CMV-F
NAGCTCTCTGGCTAACTAGAGAACCCACTGCTTACTGGCTTATCGAAATTAATACGACTCACTATAGGGA
GACCCAAGCTTGGTACCGAGCTCGGATCCACTAGTAACGGCCGCCAGTGTGCTGGAATTCATGTACCCAT
ACGATGTTCCTGACTATGCGGGCTATCCCTATGACCTCCCGGACTATGCAGGGCCCATGGCGTCAACCCG
GAGCCAGAACCCCCACGGCCTGAAGCAGATTGGCCTGGACCAGATCTGGGACGACCTCAGAGCCGGCATC
CAGCAGGTGTACACACGGCAGAGCATGGCCAAGTCCAGATATATGGAGCTCTACACTCATGTTTATAACT
ACTGTACTAGTGTTCACCAGTCAAACCAAGCACGAGGAGCTGGAGTTCCTCCTTCTAAGTCGAAAAAGGG
GCAGACACCTGGAGGAGCTCAGTTTGTTGGCCTGGAATTATATAAACGACTTAAGGAATTTTTGAAGAAT
TACTTGACAAATCTTCTTAAGGATGGAGAAGATTTGATGGATGAGAGTGTACTGAAATTCTACACTCAAC
AATGGGAAGATTATCGATTTTCAAGCAAAGTGCTGAATGGAATTTGTGCCTACCTCAANNNNNNNNGGGT
TCGCCGTGAATGTGACGAANGACGAAAANGNNNATATGAAATCTATTCGCTTGCATTGGTGACTTGGAGA
GACTGTCTGNTCNNNCCACTGAATAAACAGGTAACAAATGCTGTTTTAAAGCTGANTGAAAAGGAAAGGA
ATGGTGAAANNNN
